Addgene plasmid #157233: pD649-HAsp-KIR2DL2-COMP5AP-AviTag-9xHis
Purpose: Mammalian expression of cell-surface protein extracellular domain fused to COMP5AP-AviTag-9xHis. Protein is secreted from cells.
Depositing lab: Chris Garcia. Depositing organization: Stanford University. Publication: A Human IgSF Cell-Surface Interactome Reveals a Complex Network of Protein-Protein Interactions. Wojtowicz WM, Vielmetter J, Fernandes RA, Siepe DH, Eastman CL, Chisholm GB, Cox S, Klock H, Anderson PW, Rue SM, Miller JJ, Glaser SM, Bragstad ML, Vance J, Lam AW, Lesley SA, Zinn K, Garcia KC. Cell. 2020 Aug 20;182(4):1027-1043.e17. doi: 10.1016/j.cell.2020.07.025. PubMed 32822567.
Backbone
  Vector backbone: pD649
  Backbone size w/o insert (bp): 7153
  Vector type: Mammalian Expression
Growth in bacteria
  Bacterial resistance: Ampicillin, 100 μg/mL
  Growth temperature: 37°C
  Growth strain: DH5alpha
  Copy number: High Copy
Gene/Insert
  Gene/Insert name: KIR2DL2 (alt name: KI2L2)
  Species: H. sapiens (human)
  Insert size (bp): 672
  Entrez Gene: KIR2DL2 (a.k.a. CD158B1, CD158b, NKAT-6, NKAT6, p58.2)
  Promoter: CMV/SP6
  Tag / fusion protein: COMP5AP-AviTag-9xHis (C terminal on backbone)
  Cloning method: Restriction Enzyme; 5′ cloning site GCGGCCGC (not destroyed); 3′ cloning site GGCGCGCC (not destroyed)
  Sequencing primers: 5′ ATTTAGGTGACACTATAG; 3′ CGTCGCACTCCATCACGGTG
Resource information
  A portion of this plasmid was derived from a plasmid made by: synthesis by ThermoFisher
Terms and licenses: Academic/Nonprofit Terms; Industry Terms: Not Available to Industry
Depositor comments: Some plasmids in this collection may have an IS4-like element ISVsa5 family transposase upstream of the CMV promoter.
How to cite: pD649-HAsp-KIR2DL2-COMP5AP-AviTag-9xHis was a gift from Chris Garcia (Addgene plasmid # 157233 ; http://n2t.net/addgene:157233 ; RRID:Addgene_157233)
