[The description below was written by a language model from this plasmid's Addgene catalogue record and pLannotate feature annotations shown in this document.]
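Description:
pD649-HAsp-KIR2DL2-COMP5AP-AviTag-9xHis is a 7.8 kb mammalian expression plasmid on the pD649 backbone, designed to secrete the extracellular domain of the human NK-cell receptor KIR2DL2 (CD158b) as a multimeric, enzymatically detectable fusion protein. It is maintained in E. coli at high copy through a ColE1/pUC-type origin and selected with ampicillin via a complete β-lactamase gene. Short annotated fragments of KanR, lacZα, an rrnB terminator and the f1 origin appear to be non-functional backbone remnants. A second cassette places a puromycin N-acetyltransferase gene under SV40 early and EM7 promoters with an SV40 poly(A) signal, which could allow selection of stably transfected mammalian cells.

Expression is driven by the CMV enhancer/promoter, followed by a portion of CMV intron A. An SP6 promoter lies just upstream of the coding region and can serve for in vitro transcription or as a sequencing primer site. The open reading frame begins with a signal peptide: the construct name indicates a hemagglutinin leader, although automated annotation matched part of this region to a mouse IgH signal sequence. The 672 bp KIR2DL2 ectodomain follows, cloned between retained NotI and AscI sites. The annotation tool labelled this segment as the closely related paralogue KIR2DS2, which probably reflects the high similarity of their extracellular domains. Downstream on the backbone are the pentamerising coiled-coil region of rat COMP, human placental alkaline phosphatase, an AviTag for site-specific biotinylation and a polyhistidine tag, ending at a bGH poly(A) signal.

Pentamerisation increases avidity for weak receptor–ligand contacts, and the phosphatase provides a colorimetric readout. This suits the construct to its role in a collection built for screening extracellular interactions among human IgSF cell-surface proteins. The depositor notes that some plasmids in the collection may carry an IS4-like transposase insertion upstream of the CMV promoter; none is annotated here.
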