Features (pLannotate 1.2.2; 24 found; start..end, strand, type, name):
    119..143     -  CDS            KanR (fragment): aminoglycoside phosphotransferase; aph(3')-Ia; confers resistance to kanamycin
    254..842     +  rep_origin     ori: high-copy-number ColE1/pMB1/pBR322/pUC origin of replication
   1067..1084    +  terminator     rrnB T2 terminator (fragment): transcription terminator T2 from the E. coli rrnB gene
   1109..1128    -  CDS            lacZα (fragment): LacZα fragment of β-galactosidase; lacZ fragment
   1584..1600    +  protein_bind   lac operator: The lac repressor binds to the lac operator to inhibit transcription in E. coli. This inhibition can be relieved by adding lactose or isopropyl-β-D-thiogalactopyranoside (IPTG). lac repressor encoded by lacI
   1843..2146    +  enhancer       CMV enhancer: human cytomegalovirus immediate early enhancer
   2147..2350    +  promoter       CMV promoter: human cytomegalovirus (CMV) immediate early promoter
   2486..2529    +  intron         CMV intron (fragment): modified intron A from human cytomegalovirus
   2581..2599    +  promoter       SP6 promoter: promoter for bacteriophage SP6 RNA polymerase
   2603..2640    +  CDS            IgH signal sequence (fragment): signal sequence from the mouse immunoglobulin heavy chain variable region
   2722..3420    +  CDS            KIR2DS2 (fragment): KI2S2_HUMAN - Also known as CD158J, NKAT5. Experimental evidence at protein level: Swiss-Prot protein existence level 1. Receptor on natural killer (NK) cells for HLA-C alleles. Does not inhibit the activity of NK cells. From Homo sapiens (Human).
   3517..3696    +  CDS            Comp (fragment): COMP_RAT - Experimental evidence at protein level: Swiss-Prot protein existence level 1. May play a role in the structural integrity of cartilage via its interaction with other extracellular matrix proteins such as the collagens and fibronectin. Can mediate the interaction of chondrocytes with the cartilage extracellular matrix through interaction with cell surface integrin receptors. Could play a role in the pathogenesis of osteoarthritis. Potent suppressor of apoptosis in both primary chondrocytes and transformed cells. Suppresses apoptosis by blocking the activation of caspase-3 and by indu
   3684..5136    +  CDS            SEAP (fragment): secreted alkaline phosphatase from human placenta The natural enzyme has a C-terminal transmembrane sequence that is replaced by a GPI anchor.
   5161..5202    +  CDS            AviTag™ (fragment): peptide tag that allows for enzymatic biotinylation
   5206..5229    +  CDS            8xHis: 8xHis affinity tag
   5375..5486    +  polyA_signal   bGH poly(A) signal: bovine growth hormone polyadenylation signal
   5487..5595    +  rep_origin     f1 ori (fragment): f1 bacteriophage origin of replication; arrow indicates direction of (+) strand synthesis
   5609..5938    +  promoter       SV40 promoter: SV40 enhancer and early promoter
   5986..6033    +  promoter       EM7 promoter: synthetic bacterial promoter&nbsp
   6052..6651    +  CDS            PuroR (fragment): puromycin N-acetyltransferase; pac from Streptomyces; confers resistance to puromycin
   6661..6786    +  CDS            ble (fragment): BLE_KLEPN - Experimental evidence at protein level: Swiss-Prot protein existence level 1. Binding protein with a strong affinity to the bleomycin family of antibiotics. Binds to CL990; an antimitotic-antibiotic compound. From Klebsiella pneumoniae.
   6781..6902    +  polyA_signal   SV40 poly(A) signal: SV40 polyadenylation signal
   6955..7815    -  CDS            AmpR: β-lactamase; bla; confers resistance to ampicillin, carbenicillin, and related antibiotics
   7818..89      -  promoter       AmpR promoter (fragment) (across the origin): bla
>Addgene plasmid #157233 | pD649-HAsp-KIR2DL2-COMP5AP-AviTag-9xHis | depositor full sequence | sequence record 303575 | Full Sequence
TTTCAATATTATTGAAGCATTTATCAGGGTTATTGTCTCATGAGCGGATACATATTTGAATGTATTTAGA
AAAATAAACAAATAGGGGTCAGTGTTACAACCAATTAACCAATTCTGAACATTATCGCGAGCCCATTTAT
ACCTGAATATGGCTCATAACACCCCTTGCTCATGACCAAAATCCCTTAACGTGAGTTACGCGCGCGTCGT
TCCACTGAGCGTCAGACCCCGTAGAAAAGATCAAAGGATCTTCTTGAGATCCTTTTTTTCTGCGCGTAAT
CTGCTGCTTGCAAACAAAAAAACCACCGCTACCAGCGGTGGTTTGTTTGCCGGATCAAGAGCTACCAACT
CTTTTTCCGAAGGTAACTGGCTTCAGCAGAGCGCAGATACCAAATACTGTTCTTCTAGTGTAGCCGTAGT
TAGCCCACCACTTCAAGAACTCTGTAGCACCGCCTACATACCTCGCTCTGCTAATCCTGTTACCAGTGGC
TGCTGCCAGTGGCGATAAGTCGTGTCTTACCGGGTTGGACTCAAGACGATAGTTACCGGATAAGGCGCAG
CGGTCGGGCTGAACGGGGGGTTCGTGCACACAGCCCAGCTTGGAGCGAACGACCTACACCGAACTGAGAT
ACCTACAGCGTGAGCTATGAGAAAGCGCCACGCTTCCCGAAGGGAGAAAGGCGGACAGGTATCCGGTAAG
CGGCAGGGTCGGAACAGGAGAGCGCACGAGGGAGCTTCCAGGGGGAAACGCCTGGTATCTTTATAGTCCT
GTCGGGTTTCGCCACCTCTGACTTGAGCGTCGATTTTTGTGATGCTCGTCAGGGGGGCGGAGCCTATGGA
AAAACGCCAGCAACGCGGCCTTTTTACGGTTCCTGGCCTTTTGCTGGCCTTTTGCTCACATGTTCTTTCC
TGCGTTATCCCCTGATTCTGTGGATAACCGTATTACCGCCTTTGAGTGAGCTGATACCGCTCGCCGCAGC
CGAACGACCGAGCGCAGCGAGTCAGTGAGCGAGGAAGCGGAAGGCGAGAGTAGGGAACTGCCAGGCATCA
AACTAAGCAGAAGGCCCCTGACGGATGGCCTTTTTGCGTTTCTACAAACTCTTTCTGTGTTGTAAAACGA
CGGCCAGTCTTAAGCTCGGGCCCCCTGGGCGGTTCTGATAACGAGTAATCGTTAATCCGCAAATAACGTA
AAAACCCGCTTCGGCGGGTTTTTTTATGGGGGGAGTTTAGGGAAAGAGCATTTGTCAGAATATTTAAGGG
CGCCTGTCACTTTGCTTGATATATGAGAATTATTTAACCTTATAAATGAGAAAAAAGCAACGCACTTTAA
ATAAGATACGTTGCTTTTTCGATTGATGAACACCTATAATTAAACTATTCATCTATTATTTATGATTTTT
TGTATATACAATATTTCTAGTTTGTTAAAGAGAATTAAGAAAATAAATCTCGAAAATAATAAAGGGAAAA
TCAGTTTTTGATATCAAAATTATACATGTCAACGATAATACAAAATATAATACAAACTATAAGATGTTAT
CAGTATTTATTATCATTTAGAATAAATTTTGTGTCGCCCTTAATTGTGAGCGGATAACAATTACGAGCTT
CATGCACAGTGGCGTTGACTCAATATTGGCCATTAGCCATATTATTCATTGGTTATATAGCATAAATCAA
TATTGGCTATTGGCCATTGCATACGTTGTATCTATATCATAATATGTACATTTATATTGGCTCATGTCCA
ATATGACCGCCATGTTGGCATTGATTATTGACTAGTTATTAATAGTAATCAATTACGGGGTCATTAGTTC
ATAGCCCATATATGGAGTTCCGCGTTACATAACTTACGGTAAATGGCCCGCCTGGCTGACCGCCCAACGA
CCCCCGCCCATTGACGTCAATAATGACGTATGTTCCCATAGTAACGCCAATAGGGACTTTCCATTGACGT
CAATGGGTGGAGTATTTACGGTAAACTGCCCACTTGGCAGTACATCAAGTGTATCATATGCCAAGTACGC
CCCCTATTGACGTCAATGACGGTAAATGGCCCGCCTGGCATTATGCCCAGTACATGACCTTATGGGACTT
TCCTACTTGGCAGTACATCTACGTATTAGTCATCGCTATTACCATGGTGATGCGGTTTTGGCAGTACATC
AATGGGCGTGGATAGCGGTTTGACTCACGGGGATTTCCAAGTCTCCACCCCATTGACGTCAATGGGAGTT
TGTTTTGGCACCAAAATCAACGGGACTTTCCAAAATGTCGTAACAACTCCGCCCCATTGACGCAAATGGG
CGGTAGGCGTGTACGGTGGGAGGTCTATATAAGCAGAGCTCGTTTAGTGAACCGTCAGATCGCCTGGAGA
CGCCATCCACGCTGTTTTGACCTCCATAGAAGACACCGGGACCGATCCAGCCTCCGCGGCCGGGAACGGT
GCATTGGAACGCGGATTCCCCGTGCCAAGAGTGACGTAAGTACCGCCTATAGAGTCTATAGGCCCACCCC
CTTGGCTTCGTTAGAACGCGGCTACAATTAATACATAACCTTATGTATCATACACATACGATTTAGGTGA
CACTATAGAATAACATCCACTTTGCCTTTCTCTCCACAGGTGTCCACTCCCAGGTCCAACTGCACCTCGG
TTCTATCGAAAACGCGCCTGCTAGCGCCACCATGAAGACCATCATTGCCCTGAGCTACATCTTCTGCCTG
GTGTTCGCTGCGGCCGCCCATGAAGGCGTGCACAGAAAACCTTCTCTGCTGGCCCATCCTGGCCGGCTGG
TTAAGTCTGAAGAGACAGTGATCCTGCAGTGTTGGAGCGACGTCCGCTTCGAGCACTTTCTGCTGCACAG
AGAGGGCAAGTTCAAGGACACACTGCACCTGATCGGAGAGCACCACGATGGCGTGTCCAAGGCCAATTTC
AGCATCGGCCCCATGATGCAGGATCTGGCCGGCACATACAGATGCTACGGCTCTGTGACACACAGCCCCT
ATCAGCTGTCTGCCCCTAGCGATCCCCTGGATATCGTGATCACCGGCCTGTACGAGAAGCCTAGCCTGTC
TGCTCAGCCTGGACCTACAGTTCTGGCTGGCGAAAGCGTGACCCTGAGCTGTAGCAGCAGATCCAGCTAC
GACATGTACCACCTGTCCAGAGAAGGCGAGGCCCACGAGTGTAGATTCAGCGCCGGACCTAAAGTGAACG
GCACCTTCCAGGCCGATTTTCCACTGGGACCTGCCACACACGGCGGCACCTATAGATGCTTTGGCAGCTT
CAGAGACAGCCCTTACGAGTGGTCCAACAGCAGCGATCCTCTGCTGGTGTCCGTGATCGGCAACCCTAGC
AATAGCTGGCCTTCTCCAACCGAGCCTAGCAGCAAGACCGGCAATCCCAGACATCTGCATGGCGCGCCGG
AAGATCAAGTTGATCCAAGATTGATTGATGGCAAGGGCGGATCTCTGGAGGTGCTGTTCCAGGGACCAGG
CGGAAGCGGCAATCCCGGCGGCGATCTGGCCCCCCAGATGCTGCGCGAGCTGCAGGAGACCAATGCCGCC
CTGCAGGACGTGCGCGAGCTGCTGCGCCACCGCGTGAAGGAGATCACCTTCCTGAAGAACACCGTGATGG
AGTGCGACGCCTGCGGTATGCAGCCCTCTAGAGGCTCCGGCTCCATCATCCCAGTTGAGGAGGAGAACCC
GGACTTCTGGAACCGCGAGGCAGCCGAGGCCCTGGGTGCCGCCAAGAAGCTGCAGCCTGCACAGACAGCC
GCCAAGAACCTCATCATCTTCCTGGGCGATGGGATGGGGGTGTCTACGGTGACAGCTGCCAGGATCCTAA
AAGGGCAGAAGAAGGACAAACTGGGGCCTGAGATACCCCTGGCCATGGACCGCTTCCCATATGTGGCTCT
GTCCAAGACATACAATGTAGACAAACATGTGCCAGACAGTGGAGCCACAGCCACGGCCTACCTGTGCGGG
GTCAAGGGCAACTTCCAGACCATTGGCTTGAGTGCAGCCGCCCGCTTTAACCAGTGCAACACGACACGCG
GCAACGAGGTCATCTCCGTGATGAATCGGGCCAAGAAAGCAGGGAAGTCAGTGGGAGTGGTAACCACCAC
ACGAGTGCAGCACGCCTCGCCAGCCGGCACCTACGCCCACACGGTGAACCGCAACTGGTACTCGGACGCC
GACGTGCCTGCCTCGGCCCGCCAGGAGGGGTGCCAGGACATCGCTACGCAGCTCATCTCCAACATGGACA
TTGACGTGATCCTAGGTGGAGGCCGAAAGTACATGTTTCGCATGGGAACCCCAGACCCTGAGTACCCAGA
TGACTACAGCCAAGGTGGGACCAGGCTGGACGGGAAGAATCTGGTGCAGGAATGGCTGGCGAAGCGCCAG
GGTGCCCGGTATGTGTGGAACCGCACTGAGCTCATGCAGGCTTCCCTGGACCCGTCTGTGACCCATCTCA
TGGGTCTCTTTGAGCCTGGAGACATGAAATACGAGATCCACCGAGACTCCACACTGGACCCCTCCCTGAT
GGAGATGACAGAGGCTGCCCTGCGCCTGCTGAGCAGGAACCCCCGCGGCTTCTTCCTCTTCGTGGAGGGT
GGTCGCATCGACCATGGTCATCATGAAAGCAGGGCTTACCGGGCACTGACTGAGACGATCATGTTCGACG
ACGCCATTGAGAGGGCGGGCCAGCTCACCAGCGAGGAGGACACGCTGAGCCTCGTCACTGCCGACCACTC
CCACGTCTTCTCCTTCGGAGGCTACCCCCTGCGAGGGAGCTCCATCTTCGGGCTGGCCCCTGGCAAGGCC
CGGGACAGGAAGGCCTACACGGTCCTCCTATACGGAAACGGTCCAGGCTATGTGCTCAAGGACGGCGCCC
GGCCGGATGTTACCGAGAGCGAGAGCGGGAGCCCCGAGTATCGGCAGCAGTCAGCAGTGCCCCTGGACGA
AGAGACCCACGCAGGCGAGGACGTGGCGGTGTTCGCGCGCGGCCCGCAGGCGCACCTGGTTCACGGCGTG
CAGGAGCAGACCTTCATAGCGCACGTCATGGCCTTCGCCGCCTGCCTGGAGCCCTACACCGCCTGCGACC
TGGCGCCCCCCGCCGGCACCACCGACGCCGCGCACCCGGGTGGCGGAGGACTGAACGACATCTTCGAGGC
TCAGAAAATCGAATGGCACGAACATCACCATCACCATCACCATCACCATTAAGGCCGGCCTGTAGTCACT
GGCACAACGCGTTACCCGGTAAGCCAATCGGGTATACACGGTCGTCATACTGCAGACAGGGTTCTTCTAC
TTTGCAAGATAGTCTTGAGTAGTAAAATAAATAGATAGAGAAAATCAGCCTCGACTGTGCCTTCTAGTTG
CCAGCCATCTGTTGTTTGCCCCTCCCCCGTGCCTTCCTTGACCCTGGAAGGTGCCACTCCCACTGTCCTT
TCCTAATAAAATGAGGAAATTGCATCACAACACTCAACCCTATCTCGGTCTATTCTTTTGATTTATAAGG
GATTTTGCCGATTTCGGCCTATTGGTTAAAAAATGAGCTGATTTAACAAAAATTTAACGCGAATTAATTC
TGTGGAATGTGTGTCAGTTAGGGTGTGGAAAGTCCCCAGGCTCCCCAGCAGGCAGAAGTATGCAAAGCAT
GCATCTCAATTAGTCAGCAACCAGGTGTGGAAAGTCCCCAGGCTCCCCAGCAGGCAGAAGTATGCAAAGC
ATGCATCTCAATTAGTCAGCAACCATAGTCCCGCCCCTAACTCCGCCCATCCCGCCCCTAACTCCGCCCA
GTTCCGCCCATTCTCCGCCCCATGGCTGACTAATTTTTTTTATTTATGCAGAGGCCGAGGCCGCCTCTGC
CTCTGAGCTATTCCAGAAGTAGTGAGGAGGCTTTTTTGGAGGCCTAGGCTTTTGCAAAAAGCTCCCGGGA
GCTTGTATATCCATTTTCGGATCTGATCAGCACGTGTTGACAATTAATCATCGGCATAGTATATCGGCAT
AGTATAATACGACAAGGTGAGGAACTAAACCATGACCGAGTACAAGCCCACGGTGCGCCTCGCCACCCGC
GACGACGTCCCCAGGGCCGTACGCACCCTCGCCGCCGCGTTCGCCGACTACCCCGCCACGCGCCACACCG
TCGATCCGGACCGCCACATCGAGCGGGTCACCGAGCTGCAAGAACTCTTCCTCACGCGCGTCGGGCTCGA
CATCGGCAAGGTGTGGGTCGCGGACGACGGCGCCGCGGTGGCGGTCTGGACCACGCCGGAGAGCGTCGAA
GCGGGGGCGGTGTTCGCCGAGATCGGCCCGCGCATGGCCGAGTTGAGCGGTTCCCGGCTGGCCGCGCAGC
AACAGATGGAAGGCCTCCTGGCGCCGCACCGGCCCAAGGAGCCCGCGTGGTTCCTGGCCACCGTCGGCGT
CTCGCCCGACCACCAGGGCAAGGGTCTGGGCAGCGCCGTCGTGCTCCCCGGAGTGGAGGCGGCCGAGCGC
GCCGGGGTGCCCGCCTTCCTGGAGACATCCGCGCCCCGCAACCTCCCCTTCTACGAGCGGCTCGGCTTCA
CCGTCACCGCCGACGTCGAGGTGCCCGAAGGACCGCGCACCTGGTGCATGACCCGCAAGCCCGGTGCCTG
ACACGTGCTACGAGATTTCGATTCCACCGCCGCCTTCTATGAAAGGTTGGGCTTCGGAATCGTTTTCCGG
GACGCCGGCTGGATGATCCTCCAGCGCGGGGATCTCATGCTGGAGTTCTTCGCCCACCCCAACTTGTTTA
TTGCAGCTTATAATGGTTACAAATAAAGCAATAGCATCACAAATTTCACAAATAAAGCATTTTTTTCACT
GCATTCTAGTTGTGGTTTGTCCAAACTCATCAATGTATCTTATCATGTCTGTATACCGTCGACCTCTAGC
TAGAGCTTGGCGTAATCATGGTCATTACCAATGCTTAATCAGTGAGGCACCTATCTCAGCGATCTGTCTA
TTTCGTTCATCCATAGTTGCCTGACTCCCCGTCGTGTAGATAACTACGATACGGGAGGGCTTACCATCTG
GCCCCAGCGCTGCGATGATACCGCGAGAACCACGCTCACCGGCTCCGGATTTATCAGCAATAAACCAGCC
AGCCGGAAGGGCCGAGCGCAGAAGTGGTCCTGCAACTTTATCCGCCTCCATCCAGTCTATTAATTGTTGC
CGGGAAGCTAGAGTAAGTAGTTCGCCAGTTAATAGTTTGCGCAACGTTGTTGCCATCGCTACAGGCATCG
TGGTGTCACGCTCGTCGTTTGGTATGGCTTCATTCAGCTCCGGTTCCCAACGATCAAGGCGAGTTACATG
ATCCCCCATGTTGTGCAAAAAAGCGGTTAGCTCCTTCGGTCCTCCGATCGTTGTCAGAAGTAAGTTGGCC
GCAGTGTTATCACTCATGGTTATGGCAGCACTGCATAATTCTCTTACTGTCATGCCATCCGTAAGATGCT
TTTCTGTGACTGGTGAGTACTCAACCAAGTCATTCTGAGAATAGTGTATGCGGCGACCGAGTTGCTCTTG
CCCGGCGTCAATACGGGATAATACCGCGCCACATAGCAGAACTTTAAAAGTGCTCATCATTGGAAAACGT
TCTTCGGGGCGAAAACTCTCAAGGATCTTACCGCTGTTGAGATCCAGTTCGATGTAACCCACTCGTGCAC
CCAACTGATCTTCAGCATCTTTTACTTTCACCAGCGTTTCTGGGTGAGCAAAAACAGGAAGGCAAAATGC
CGCAAAAAAGGGAATAAGGGCGACACGGAAATGTTGAATACTCATATTCTTCCTT
