>Addgene plasmid #157233 | pD649-HAsp-KIR2DL2-COMP5AP-AviTag-9xHis | depositor partial sequence | sequence record 303576 | insert (extracellular domain)
CATGAAGGCGTGCACAGAAAACCTTCTCTGCTGGCCCATCCTGGCCGGCTGGTTAAGTCTGAAGAGACAG
TGATCCTGCAGTGTTGGAGCGACGTCCGCTTCGAGCACTTTCTGCTGCACAGAGAGGGCAAGTTCAAGGA
CACACTGCACCTGATCGGAGAGCACCACGATGGCGTGTCCAAGGCCAATTTCAGCATCGGCCCCATGATG
CAGGATCTGGCCGGCACATACAGATGCTACGGCTCTGTGACACACAGCCCCTATCAGCTGTCTGCCCCTA
GCGATCCCCTGGATATCGTGATCACCGGCCTGTACGAGAAGCCTAGCCTGTCTGCTCAGCCTGGACCTAC
AGTTCTGGCTGGCGAAAGCGTGACCCTGAGCTGTAGCAGCAGATCCAGCTACGACATGTACCACCTGTCC
AGAGAAGGCGAGGCCCACGAGTGTAGATTCAGCGCCGGACCTAAAGTGAACGGCACCTTCCAGGCCGATT
TTCCACTGGGACCTGCCACACACGGCGGCACCTATAGATGCTTTGGCAGCTTCAGAGACAGCCCTTACGA
GTGGTCCAACAGCAGCGATCCTCTGCTGGTGTCCGTGATCGGCAACCCTAGCAATAGCTGGCCTTCTCCA
ACCGAGCCTAGCAGCAAGACCGGCAATCCCAGACATCTGCAT
